Addgene plasmid #47141: TAL3422
Depositing lab: Keith Joung. Publication: Targeted gene disruption in somatic zebrafish cells using engineered TALENs. Sander JD, Cade L, Khayter C, Reyon D, Peterson RT, Joung JK, Yeh JR. Nat Biotechnol. 2011 Aug 5;29(8):697-8. doi: 10.1038/nbt.1934. PubMed 21822241.
Backbone
  Vector backbone: JDS74
  Backbone manufacturer: Addgene plasmid #32288
  Backbone size w/o insert (bp): 6447
  Vector type: Mammalian Expression ; T7
Growth in bacteria
  Bacterial resistance: Ampicillin, 100 μg/mL
  Growth temperature: 37°C
  Growth strain: XL1 Blue
  Copy number: High Copy
Gene/Insert
  Gene/Insert name: ZebrafishCommunity-DLK1(different_cut)-left (alt name: DLK1 (different_cut))
  Species: D. rerio (zebrafish)
  Insert size (bp): 1430
  Promoter: CMV
  Tag / fusion protein: 3X Flag (N terminal on backbone); WT FOKI (C terminal on backbone)
  Cloning method: Restriction Enzyme; 5′ cloning site BsmBI (destroyed during cloning); 3′ cloning site BsmBI (destroyed during cloning)
  Sequencing primers: 5′ CMV-F; 3′ BGH-rev
Terms and licenses: Academic/Nonprofit Terms; Industry Terms: Not Available to Industry
Depositor comments: Target binding site: TGAGGTACAGGCAGCTGG It is strongly recommended that users perform a diagnostic digest to verify this plasmid prior to use. For example, a double digest of the plasmid with BamHI and KpnI should result in two bands at 2.3kb and 5.8kb.
How to cite: TAL3422 was a gift from Keith Joung (Addgene plasmid # 47141 ; http://n2t.net/addgene:47141 ; RRID:Addgene_47141)
