[The description below was written by a language model from this plasmid's Addgene catalogue record.]
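Description:
TAL3422 is a TALEN expression plasmid encoding the left-hand monomer of a nuclease pair directed against the zebrafish (D. rerio) DLK1 locus, at what the record calls a "different cut" position, implying an alternative target site within that gene. It is built on the JDS74 backbone, a vector of about 6.4 kb classed as a mammalian expression vector with T7 capability. In bacteria it is maintained as a high-copy plasmid under ampicillin selection. The record includes no feature table, so the origin of replication and the polyadenylation signal are not explicitly stated, although the use of a BGH reverse sequencing primer suggests a BGH terminator region downstream of the coding sequence.

The insert is an array of TAL effector repeats of roughly 1.4 kb, engineered to recognise a specific 18-nucleotide site in the target gene. It was cloned through BsmBI sites that were destroyed in the process, as is typical of seamless type IIS assembly. This places the repeats in frame with elements supplied by the backbone: an N-terminal 3X Flag epitope for detection and a C-terminal wild-type FokI cleavage domain. Because FokI must dimerise to cut DNA, this left monomer is meant to be used with a matching right-hand TALEN that binds the opposite strand, producing a double-strand break in the spacer between the two sites and allowing mutagenesis through error-prone repair. The CMV promoter drives expression in transfected cells. The T7 designation indicates a T7 promoter that would allow in vitro transcription of mRNA, the usual route for delivery into zebrafish embryos, in keeping with the targeted gene disruption in zebrafish somatic cells described in the associated publication.
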