>Addgene plasmid #47141 | TAL3422 | depositor partial sequence | sequence record 67228 | Insert sequence
ATGGACTACAAAGACCATGACGGTGATTATAAAGATCATGACATCGATTACAAGGATGACGATGACAAGA
TGGCCCCCAAGAAGAAGAGGAAGGTGGGCATTCACCGCGGGGTACCTATGGTGGACTTGAGGACACTCGG
TTATTCGCAACAGCAACAGGAGAAAATCAAGCCTAAGGTCAGGAGCACCGTCGCGCAACACCACGAGGCG
CTTGTGGGGCATGGCTTCACTCATGCGCATATTGTCGCGCTTTCACAGCACCCTGCGGCGCTTGGGACGG
TGGCTGTCAAATACCAAGATATGATTGCGGCCCTGCCCGAAGCCACGCACGAGGCAATTGTAGGGGTCGG
TAAACAGTGGTCGGGAGCGCGAGCACTTGAGGCGCTGCTGACTGTGGCGGGTGAGCTTAGGGGGCCTCCG
CTCCAGCTCGACACCGGGCAGCTGCTGAAGATCGCGAAGAGAGGGGGAGTAACAGCGGTAGAGGCAGTGC
ACGCCTGGCGCAATGCGCTCACCGGGGCCCCCTTGAACCTGACCCCAGACCAGGTAGTCGCAATCGCGAA
CAATAATGGGGGAAAGCAAGCCCTGGAAACCGTGCAAAGGTTGTTGCCGGTCCTTTGTCAAGACCACGGC
CTTACACCGGAGCAAGTCGTGGCCATTGCAAGCAACATCGGTGGCAAACAGGCTCTTGAGACGGTTCAGA
GACTTCTCCCAGTTCTCTGTCAAGCCCACGGGCTGACTCCCGATCAAGTTGTAGCGATTGCGAATAACAA
TGGAGGGAAACAAGCATTGGAGACTGTCCAACGGCTCCTTCCCGTGTTGTGTCAAGCCCACGGTTTGACG
CCTGCACAAGTGGTCGCCATCGCCAACAACAACGGCGGTAAGCAGGCGCTGGAAACAGTACAGCGCCTGC
TGCCTGTACTGTGCCAGGATCATGGACTGACCCCAGACCAGGTAGTCGCAATCGCGTCAAACGGAGGGGG
AAAGCAAGCCCTGGAAACCGTGCAAAGGTTGTTGCCGGTCCTTTGTCAAGACCACGGCCTTACACCGGAG
CAAGTCGTGGCCATTGCAAGCAACATCGGTGGCAAACAGGCTCTTGAGACGGTTCAGAGACTTCTCCCAG
TTCTCTGTCAAGCCCACGGGCTGACTCCCGATCAAGTTGTAGCGATTGCGTCGCATGACGGAGGGAAACA
AGCATTGGAGACTGTCCAACGGCTCCTTCCCGTGTTGTGTCAAGCCCACGGTTTGACGCCTGCACAAGTG
GTCGCCATCGCCTCCAATATTGGCGGTAAGCAGGCGCTGGAAACAGTACAGCGCCTGCTGCCTGTACTGT
GCCAGGATCATGGACTGACCCCAGACCAGGTAGTCGCAATCGCGAACAATAATGGGGGAAAGCAAGCCCT
GGAAACCGTGCAAAGGTTGTTGCCGGTCCTTTGTCAAGACCACGGCCTTACACCGGAGCAAGTCGTGGCC
ATTGCAAATAATAACGGTGGCAAACAGGCTCTTGAGACGGTTCAGAGACTTCTCCCAGTTCTCTGTCAAG
CCCACGGGCTGACTCCCGATCAAGTTGTAGCGATTGCGTCGCATGACGGAGGGAAACAAGCATTGGAGAC
TGTCCAACGGCTCCTTCCCGTGTTGTGTCAAGCCCACGGTTTGACGCCTGCACAAGTGGTCGCCATCGCC
TCCAATATTGGCGGTAAGCAGGCGCTGGAAACAGTACAGCGCCTGCTGCCTGTACTGTGCCAGGATCATG
GACTGACCCCAGACCAGGTAGTCGCAATCGCGAACAATAATGGGGGAAAGCAAGCCCTGGAAACCGTGCA
AAGGTTGTTGCCGGTCCTTTGTCAAGACCACGGCCTTACACCGGAGCAAGTCGTGGCCATTGCATCCCAC
GACGGTGGCAAACAGGCTCTTGAGACGGTTCAGAGACTTCTCCCAGTTCTCTGTCAAGCCCACGGGCTGA
CTCCCGATCAAGTTGTAGCGATTGCGTCCAACGGTGGAGGGAAACAAGCATTGGAGACTGTCCAACGGCT
CCTTCCCGTGTTGTGTCAAGCCCACGGTTTGACGCCTGCACAAGTGGTCGCCATCGCCAACAACAACGGC
GGTAAGCAGGCGCTGGAAACAGTACAGCGCCTGCTGCCTGTACTGTGCCAGGATCATGGACTGACACCCG
AACAGGTGGTCGCCATTGCTAATAATAACGGAGGACGGCCAGCCTTGGAG
