>Addgene plasmid #47141 | TAL3422 | addgene partial sequence | sequence record 68651 | JDS-TALEN-F 5'-TAGGGGTCGGTAAACAGTGG-3'
TGTGGCGGGTGAGCTTAGGGGGCCTCCGCTCCAGCTCGACACCGGGCAGCTGCTGAAGATCGCGAAGAGA
GGGGGAGTAACAGCGGTAGAGGCAGTGCACGCCTGGCGCAATGCGCTCACCGGGGCCCCCTTGAACCTGA
CCCCAGACCAGGTAGTCGCAATCGCGAACAATAATGGGGGAAAGCAAGCCCTGGAAACCGTGCAAAGGTT
GTTGCCGGTCCTTTGTCAAGACCACGGCCTTACACCGGAGCAAGTCGTGGCCATTGCAAGCAACATCGGT
GGCAAACAGGCTCTTGAGACGGTTCAGAGACTTCTCCCAGTTCTCTGTCAAGCCCACGGGCTGACTCCCG
ATCAAGTTGTAGCGATTGCGAATAACAATGGAGGGAAACAAGCATTGGAGACTGTCCAACGGCTCCTTCC
CGTGTTGTGTCAAGCCCACGGTTTGACGCCTGCACAAGTGGTCGCCATCGCCAACAACAACGGCGGTAAG
CAGGCGCTGGAAACAGTACAGCGCCTGCTGCCTGTACTGTGCCAGGATCATGGACTGACCCCAGACCAGG
TAGTCGCAATCGCGTCAAACGGAGGGGGAAAGCAAGCCCTGGAAACCGTGCAAAGGTTGTTGCCGGTCCT
TTGTCAAGACCACGGCCTTACACCGGAGCAAGTCGTGGCCATTGCAAGCAACATCGGTGGCAAACAGGCT
CTTGAGACGGTTCAGAGACTTCTCCCAGTTCTCTGTCAAGCCCACGGGCTGACTCCCGATCAAGTTGTAG
CGATTGCGTCGCATGACGGAGGGAAACAAGCATTGGAGACTGTCCAACGGCTCCTTCCCGTGTTGTGTCA
AGCCCACGGTTTGACGCCTGCACAAGTGGTCGCCATCGCCTC
